>Addgene plasmid #15965 | p405GALS | depositor full sequence | sequence record 8450 | Author sequence
TCGCGCGTTTCGGTGATGACGGTGAAAACCTCTGACACATGCAGCTCCCGGAGACGGTCACAGCTTGTCT
GTAAGCGGATGCCGGGAGCAGACAAGCCCGTCAGGGCGCGTCAGCGGGTGTTGGCGGGTGTCGGGGCTGG
CTTAACTATGCGGCATCAGAGCAGATTGTACTGAGAGTGCACCATATCGACTACGTCGTAAGGCCGTTTC
TGACAGAGTAAAATTCTTGAGGGAACTTTCACCATTATGGGAAATGGTTCAAGAAGGTATTGACTTAAAC
TCCATCAAATGGTCAGGTCATTGAGTGTTTTTTATTTGTTGTATTTTTTTTTTTTTAGAGAAAATCCTCC
AATATCAAATTAGGAATCGTAGTTTCATGATTTTCTGTTACACCTAACTTTTTGTGTGGTGCCCTCCTCC
TTGTCAATATTAATGTTAAAGTGCAATTCTTTTTCCTTATCACGTTGAGCCATTAGTATCAATTTGCTTA
CCTGTATTCCTTTACTATCCTCCTTTTTCTCCTTCTTGATAAATGTATGTAGATTGCGTATATAGTTTCG
TCTACCCTATGAACATATTCCATTTTGTAATTTCGTGTCGTTTCTATTATGAATTTCATTTATAAAGTTT
ATGTACAAATATCATAAAAAAAGAGAATCTTTTTAAGCAAGGATTTTCTTAACTTCTTCGGCGACAGCAT
CACCGACTTCGGTGGTACTGTTGGAACCACCTAAATCACCAGTTCTGATACCTGCATCCAAAACCTTTTT
AACTGCATCTTCAATGGCCTTACCTTCTTCAGGCAAGTTCAATGACAATTTCAACATCATTGCAGCAGAC
AAGATAGTGGCGATAGGGTCAACCTTATTCTTTGGCAAATCTGGAGCAGAACCGTGGCATGGTTCGTACA
AACCAAATGCGGTGTTCTTGTCTGGCAAAGAGGCCAAGGACGCAGATGGCAACAAACCCAAGGAACCTGG
GATAACGGAGGCTTCATCGGAGATGATATCACCAAACATGTTGCTGGTGATTATAATACCATTTAGGTGG
GTTGGGTTCTTAACTAGGATCATGGCGGCAGAATCAATCAATTGATGTTGAACCTTCAATGTAGGGAATT
CGTTCTTGATGGTTTCCTCCACAGTTTTTCTCCATAATCTTGAAGAGGCCAAAACATTAGCTTTATCCAA
GGACCAAATAGGCAATGGTGGCTCATGTTGTAGGGCCATGAAAGCGGCCATTCTTGTGATTCTTTGCACT
TCTGGAACGGTGTATTGTTCACTATCCCAAGCGACACCATCACCATCGTCTTCCTTTCTCTTACCAAAGT
AAATACCTCCCACTAATTCTCTGACAACAACGAAGTCAGTACCTTTAGCAAATTGTGGCTTGATTGGAGA
TAAGTCTAAAAGAGAGTCGGATGCAAAGTTACATGGTCTTAAGTTGGCGTACAATTGAAGTTCTTTACGG
ATTTTTAGTAAACCTTGTTCAGGTCTAACACTACCGGTACCCCATTTAGGACCACCCACAGCACCTAACA
AAACGGCATCAACCTTCTTGGAGGCTTCCAGCGCCTCATCTGGAAGTGGGACACCTGTAGCATCGATAGC
AGCACCACCAATTAAATGATTTTCGAAATCGAACTTGACATTGGAACGAACATCAGAAATAGCTTTAAGA
ACCTTAATGGCTTCGGCTGTGATTTCTTGACCAACGTGGTCACCTGGCAAAACGACGATCTTCTTAGGGG
CAGACATAGGGGCAGACATTAGAATGGTATATCCTTGAAATATATATATATATTGCTGAAATGTAAAAGG
TAAGAAAAGTTAGAAAGTAAGACGATTGCTAACCACCTATTGGAAAAAACAATAGGTCCTTAAATAATAT
TGTCAACTTCAAGTATTGTGATGCAAGCATTTAGTCATGAACGCTTCTCTATTCTATATGAAAAGCCGGT
TCCGGCCTCTCACCTTTCCTTTTTCTCCCAATTTTTCAGTTGAAAAAGGTATATGCGTCAGGCGACCTCT
GAAATTAACAAAAAATTTCCAGTCATCGAATTTGATTCTGTGCGATAGCGCCCCTGTGTGTTCTCGTTAT
GTTGAGGAAAAAAATAATGGTTGCTAAGAGATTCGAACTCTTGCATCTTACGATACCTGAGTATTCCCAC
AGTTAACTGCGGTCAAGATATTTCTTGAATCAGGCGCCTTAGACCGCTCGGCCAAACAACCAATTACTTG
TTGAGAAATAGAGTATAATTATCCTATAAATATAACGTTTTTGAACACACATGAACAAGGAAGTACAGGA
CAATTGATTTTGAAGAGAATGTGGATTTTGATGTAATTGTTGGGATTCCATTTTTAATAAGGCAATAATA
TTAGGTATGTGGATATACTAGAAGTTCTCCTCGACCGTCGATATGCGGTGTGAAATACCGCACAGATGCG
TAAGGAGAAAATACCGCATCAGGAAATTGTAAACGTTAATATTTTGTTAAAATTCGCGTTAAATTTTTGT
TAAATCAGCTCATTTTTTAACCAATAGGCCGAAATCGGCAAAATCCCTTATAAATCAAAAGAATAGACCG
AGATAGGGT
[37 nt withheld, positions 2600-2636]
AAAGAACGTGGACTCCAACGTCAAAGG
[49 nt withheld, positions 2664-2712]
T
[91 nt withheld, positions 2714-2804]
G
[124 nt withheld, positions 2806-2929]
CGCGCCATTCGCCATTCAGGCTGCGCAACTGTTGGGAAGGGCGATCGGTGCGGGCCTCTTCGCTATTACG
CCAGCTGGCGAAAGGGGGATGTGCTGCAAGGCGATTAAGTTGGGTAACGCCAGGGTTTTCCCAGTCACGA
CGTTGTAAAACGACGGCCAGTGAGCGCGCGTAATACGACTCACTATAGGGCGAATTGGGTACCGGCCGCA
AATTAAAGCCTTCGAGCGTCCCAAAACCTTCTCAAGCAAGGTTTTCAGTATAATGTTACATGCGTACACG
CGTCTGTACAGAAAAAAAAGAAAAATTTGAAATATAAATAACGTTCTTAATACTAACATAACTATAAAAA
AATAAATAGGGACCTAGACTTCAGGTTGTCTAACTCCTTCCTTTTCGGTTAGAGCGGATGTGGGGGGAGG
GCGTGAATGTAAGCGTGACATAACTAATTACATGACTCGAGGTCGACGGTATCGATAAGCTTGATATCGA
ATTCCTGCAGCCCGGGGGATCCACTAGTTCTAGAATCCGGGGTTTTTTCTCCTTGACGTTAAAGTATAGA
GGTATATTAACAATTTTTTGTTGATACTTTTATTACATTTGAATAAGAAGTAATACAAACCGAAAATGTT
GAAAGTATTAGTTAAAGTGGTTATGCAGTTTTTGCATTTATATATCTGTTAATAGATCAAAAATCATCGC
TTCGCTGATTAATTACCCCAGAAATAAGGCTAAAAAACTAATCGCATTATCATCCTATGGTTGTTAATTT
GATTCGTTCATTTGAAGGTTTGTGGGGCCAGGTTACTGCCAATTTTTCCTCTTCATAACCATAAAAGCTA
GTATTGTAGAATCTTTATTGTTCGGAGCAGTGCGGCGCGAGGCACATCTGCGTTTCAGGAACGCGACCGG
TGAAGACGAGGACGCACGGAGGAGAGTCTTCCGAGCTCCAGCTTTTGTTCCCTTTAGTGAGGGTTAATTG
CGCGCTTGGCGTAATCATGGTCATAGCTGTTTCCTGTGTGAAATTGTTATCCGCTCACAATTCCACACAA
CATAGGAGCCGGAAGCATAAAGTGTAAAGCCTGGGGTGCCTAATGAGTGAGGTAACTCACATTAATTGCG
TTGCGCTCACTGCCCGCTTTCCAGTCGGGAAACCTGTCGTGCCAGCTGCATTAATGAATCGGCCAACGCG
CGGGGAGAGGCGGTTTGCGTATTGGGCGCTCTTCCGCTTCCTCGCTCACTGACTCGCTGCGCTCGGTCGT
TCGGCTGCGGCGAGCGGTATCAGCTCACTCAAAGGCGGTAATACGGTTATCCACAGAATCAGGGGATAAC
GCAGGAAAGAACATGTGAGCAAAAGGCCAGCAAAAGGCCAGGAACCGTAAAAAGGCCGCGTTGCTGGCGT
TTTTCCATAGGCTCCGCCCCCCTGACGAGCATCACAAAAATCGACGCTCAAGTCAGAGGTGGCGAAACCC
GACAGGACTATAAAGATACCAGGCGTTTCCCCCTGGAAGCTCCCTCGTGCGCTCTCCTGTTCCGACCCTG
CCGCTTACCGGATACCTGTCCGCCTTTCTCCCTTCGGGAAGCGTGGCGCTTTCTCATAGCTCACGCTGTA
GGTATCTCAGTTCGGTGTAGGTCGTTCGCTCCAAGCTGGGCTGTGTGCACGAACCCCCCGTTCAGCCCGA
CCGCTGCGCCTTATCCGGTAACTATCGTCTTGAGTCCAACCCGGTAAGACACGACTTATCGCCACTGGCA
GCAGCCACTGGTAACAGGATTAGCAGAGCGAGGTATGTAGGCGGTGCTACAGAGTTCTTGAAGTGGTGGC
CTAACTACGGCTACACTAGAAGGACAGTATTTGGTATCTGCGCTCTGCTGAAGCCAGTTACCTTCGGAAA
AAGAGTTGGTAGCTCTTGATCCGGCAAACAAACCACCGCTGGTAGCGGTGGTTTTTTTGTTTGCAAGCAG
CAGATTACGCGCAGAAAAAAAGGATCTCAAGAAGATCCTTTGATCTTTTCTACGGGGTCTGACGCTCAGT
GGAACGAAAACTCACGTTAAGGGATTTTGGTCATGAGATTATCAAAAAGGATCTTCACCTAGATCCTTTT
AAATTAAAAATGAAGTTTTAAATCAATCTAAAGTATATATGAGTAAACTTGGTCTGACAGTTACCAATGC
TTAATCAGTGAGGCACCTATCTCAGCGATCTGTCTATTTCGTTCATCCATAGTTGCCTGACTCCCCGTCG
TGTAGATAACTACGATACGGGAGGGCTTACCATCTGGCCCCAGTGCTGCAATGATACCGCGAGACCCACG
CTCACCGGCTCCAGATTTATCAGCAATAAACCAGCCAGCCGGAAGGGCCGAGCGCAGAAGTGGTCCTGCA
ACTTTATCCGCCTCCATCCAGTCTATTAATTGTTGCCGGGAAGCTAGAGTAAGTAGTTCGCCAGTTAATA
GTTTGCGCAACGTTGTTGCCATTGCTACAGGCATCGTGGTGTCACGCTCGTCGTTTGGTATGGCTTCATT
CAGCTCCGGTTCCCAACGATCAAGGCGAGTTACATGATCCCCCATGTTGTGCAAAAAAGCGGTTAGCTCC
TTCGGTCCTCCGATCGTTGTCAGAAGTAAGTTGGCCGCAGTGTTATCACTCATGGTTATGGCAGCACTGC
ATAATTCTCTTACTGTCATGCCATCCGTAAGATGCTTTTCTGTGACTGGTGAGTACTCAACCAAGTCATT
CTGAGAATAGTGTATGCGGCGACCGAGTTGCTCTTGCCCGGCGTCAATACGGGATAATACCGCGCCACAT
AGCAGAACTTTAAAAGTGCTCATCATTGGAAAACGTTCTTCGGGGCGAAAACTCTCAAGGATCTTACCGC
TGTTGAGATCCAGTTCGATGTAACCCACTCGTGCACCCAACTGATCTTCAGCATCTTTTACTTTCACCAG
CGTTTCTGGGTGAGCAAAAACAGGAAGGCAAAATGCCGCAAAAAAGGGAATAAGGGCGACACGGAAATGT
TGAATACTCATACTCTTCCTTTTTCAATATTATTGAAGCATTTATCAGGGTTATTGTCTCATGAGCGGAT
ACATATTTGAATGTATTTAGAAAAATAAACAAATAGGGGTTCCGCGCACATTTCCCCGAAAAGTGCCACC
TGACGTCTAAGAAACCATTATTATCATGACATTAACCTATAAAAATAGGCGTATCACGAGGCCCTTTCGT
C
Features (pLannotate 1.2.2; 21 found; start..end, strand, type, name):
    137..187     +  misc_feature   bom (fragment): basis of mobility region from pBR322
    200..301     +  CDS            NFS1 (fragment): NFS1_YEAST - Also known as SPL1 From Saccharomyces cerevisiae (strain ATCC 204508 / S288c) (Baker's yeast).
    663..1757    -  CDS            LEU2: 3-isopropylmalate dehydrogenase, required for leucine biosynthesis; S. cerevisiae LEU2; yeast auxotrophic marker
   1770..2174    -  promoter       LEU2 promoter: S. cerevisiae LEU2
   2314..2391    -  CDS            YO192_YEAST (fragment): Experimental evidence at protein level: Swiss-Prot protein existence level 1. From Saccharomyces cerevisiae (strain ATCC 204508 / S288c) (Baker's yeast).
   2421..2473    +  misc_feature   bom (fragment): basis of mobility region from pBR322
   2474..2929    -  rep_origin     f1 ori (sequence partly withheld): f1 bacteriophage origin of replication; arrow indicates direction of (+) strand synthesis
   2937..3092    -  CDS            lacZα (fragment): LacZα fragment of β-galactosidase; lacZ fragment
   3100..3118    +  promoter       T7 promoter: promoter for bacteriophage T7 RNA polymerase
   3137..3384    -  terminator     CYC1 terminator: S. cerevisiae CYC1; transcription terminator for CYC1
   3385..3453    -  misc_feature   MCS (fragment): pBluescript multiple cloning site
   3468..3871    -  promoter       GAL1 promoter (fragment): S. cerevisiae GAL1; inducible promoter, regulated by Gal4
   3890..3908    -  promoter       T3 promoter: promoter for bacteriophage T3 RNA polymerase
   3953..3969    -  protein_bind   lac operator: The lac repressor binds to the lac operator to inhibit transcription in E. coli. This inhibition can be relieved by adding lactose or isopropyl-β-D-thiogalactopyranoside (IPTG). lac repressor encoded by lacI
   3977..4007    -  promoter       lac promoter: promoter for the E. coli lac operon
   4022..4043    -  protein_bind   CAP binding site: CAP binding activates transcription in the presence of cAMP. E. coli catabolite activator protein
   4056..4148    -  CDS            lacI (fragment): lac repressor; lacI; The lac repressor binds to the lac operator to inhibit transcription in E. coli. This inhibition can be relieved by adding lactose or isopropyl-β-D-thiogalactopyranoside (IPTG).
   4331..4919    -  rep_origin     ori: high-copy-number ColE1/pMB1/pBR322/pUC origin of replication
   5090..5950    -  CDS            AmpR: β-lactamase; bla; confers resistance to ampicillin, carbenicillin, and related antibiotics
   5951..6055    -  promoter       AmpR promoter: bla
   6150..35      +  CDS            rop (fragment) (across the origin): Rop protein, which maintains plasmids at low copy number; rop
