[The description below was written by a language model from this plasmid's Addgene catalogue record and pLannotate feature annotations shown in this document.]
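Description:
p405GALS is a yeast integrating expression vector built on the pRS405 backbone, into which the promoter–polylinker–terminator cassette from the centromeric plasmid p415GALS was transferred as a BglI fragment. The feature table shows no yeast replication origin or centromere, consistent with the pRS40x integrative design: the plasmid is maintained in S. cerevisiae only after recombination into the genome, with transformants selected by leucine prototrophy through the LEU2 gene and its native promoter. In E. coli it replicates at high copy from a ColE1/pUC-type origin and is selected with ampicillin via the β-lactamase gene. An f1 origin is also present, which allows single-stranded DNA production.

The payload is an empty expression cassette rather than a coding insert. It consists of the GALS promoter, a truncated ("short") form of the S. cerevisiae GAL1 promoter lying between the SacI and XbaI sites, followed by a pBluescript-derived multiple cloning site fragment and the CYC1 transcription terminator. GAL1-derived promoters are regulated by Gal4 and induced by galactose, and truncated versions are generally used to give weaker induced expression than the full-length promoter. The cassette sits within the remnants of the lacZα region and is flanked by T3 and T7 promoters and by lac promoter/operator elements inherited from the backbone. Short annotated fragments such as NFS1, bom, rop and lacI are residual flanking sequences rather than functional parts. A gene of interest cloned into the polylinker can be integrated into the yeast genome for stable, galactose-inducible expression at moderate levels.
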