Addgene plasmid #15965: p405GALS
Depositing lab: Nicolas Buchler & Fred Cross. Depositing organization: Rockefeller University.
Backbone
  Vector backbone: pRS405
  Backbone manufacturer: Sikorski & Hieter, Genetics 122:19-27 (1989)
  Backbone size w/o insert (bp): 3814
  Vector type: Bacterial Expression, Yeast Expression
  Selectable markers: LEU2
Growth in bacteria
  Bacterial resistance: Ampicillin, 100 μg/mL
  Growth temperature: 37°C
  Growth strain: DH5alpha
  Copy number: High Copy
Gene/Insert
  Gene/Insert name: p405GALS (alt names: truncated GAL1 (short) promoter; Galactokinase)
  Species: S. cerevisiae (budding yeast)
  Insert size (bp): 2337
  Mutation: GALS promoter is between SacI and XbaI restriction sites.
  Entrez Gene: GAL1 (a.k.a. YBR020W)
  Cloning method: Restriction Enzyme; 5′ cloning site BglI (not destroyed); 3′ cloning site BglI (not destroyed)
  Sequencing primers: 5′ M13 Reverse
Resource information
  A portion of this plasmid was derived from a plasmid made by: Insert was cut from Mumberg plasmid p415GALS, which was obtained from ATCC.
Terms and licenses: Academic/Nonprofit Terms; Industry Terms: Not Available to Industry
Depositor comments: Mumberg D, Muller R, Funk M. Nucleic Acids Res. 25:5767-8 (1994).
How to cite: p405GALS was a gift from Nicolas Buchler & Fred Cross (Addgene plasmid # 15965 ; http://n2t.net/addgene:15965 ; RRID:Addgene_15965)
