>Addgene plasmid #15965 | p405GALS | addgene partial sequence | sequence record 22331 | 15965 with M13R
ATTAACCCTCACTAAAGGGAACAAAAGCTGGAGCTCGGAAGACTCTCCTCCGTGCGTCCTCGTCTTCACC
GGTCGCGTTCCTGAAACGCAGATGTGCCTCGCGCCGCACTGCTCCGAACAATAAAGATTCTACAATACTA
GCTTTTATGGTTATGAAGAGGAAAAATTGGCAGTAACCTGGCCCCACAAACCTTCAAATGAACGAATCAA
ATTAACAACCATAGGATGATAATGCGATTAGTTTTTTAGCCTTATTTCTGGGGTAATTAATCAGCGAAGC
GATGATTTTTGATCTATTAACAGATATATAAATGCAAAAACTGCATAACCACTTTAACTAATACTTTCAA
CATTTTCGGTTTGTATTACTTCTTATTCAAATGTAATAAAAGTATCAACAAAAAATTGTTAATATACCTC
TATACTTTAACGTCAAGGAGAAAAAACCCCGGATTCTAGAACTAGTGGATCCCCCGGGCTGCAGGAATTC
GATATCAAGCTTATCGATACCGTCGACCTCGAGTCATGTAATTAGTTATGTCACGCTTACATTCACGCCC
TCCCCCCACATCCGCTCTAACCGAAAAGGAAGGAGTTAGACAACCTGAAGTCTAGGTCCCTATTTATTTT
TTTATAGTTATGTTAGTATTAAGAACGTTATTTATATTTCAAATTTTTCTTTTTTTTCTGTACAGACGCG
TGTACGCATGTAACATTATACTGAAAACCTTGCTTG
